>Addgene plasmid #124703 | MS2_adRNA-MCP_ADAR1 DD (E1008Q)_NES | addgene full sequence | sequence record 244496 | Addgene NGS Result
TTTCCATAGGCTCCGCCCCCCTGACGAGCATCACAAAAATCGACGCTCAAGTCAGAGGTGGCGAAACCCG
ACAGGACTATAAAGATACCAGGCGTTTCCCCCTGGAAGCTCCCTCGTGCGCTCTCCTGTTCCGACCCTGC
CGCTTACCGGATACCTGTCCGCCTTTCTCCCTTCGGGAAGCGTGGCGCTTTCTCATAGCTCACGCTGTAG
GTATCTCAGTTCGGTGTAGGTCGTTCGCTCCAAGCTGGGCTGTGTGCACGAACCCCCCGTTCAGCCCGAC
CGCTGCGCCTTATCCGGTAACTATCGTCTTGAGTCCAACCCGGTAAGACACGACTTATCGCCACTGGCAG
CAGCCACTGGTAACAGGATTAGCAGAGCGAGGTATGTAGGCGGTGCTACAGAGTTCTTGAAGTGGTGGCC
TAACTACGGCTACACTAGAAGAACAGTATTTGGTATCTGCGCTCTGCTGAAGCCAGTTACCTTCGGAAAA
AGAGTTGGTAGCTCTTGATCCGGCAAACAAACCACCGCTGGTAGCGGTGGTTTTTTTGTTTGCAAGCAGC
AGATTACGCGCAGAAAAAAAGGATCTCAAGAAGATCCTTTGATCTTTTCTACGGGGTCTGACGCTCAGTG
GAACGAAAACTCACGTTAAGGGATTTTGGTCATGAGATTATCAAAAAGGATCTTCACCTAGATCCTTTTA
AATTAAAAATGAAGTTTTAAATCAATCTAAAGTATATATGAGTAAACTTGGTCTGACAGTTAGAAAAACT
CATCGAGCATCAAATGAAACTGCAATTTATTCATATCAGGATTATCAATACCATATTTTTGAAAAAGCCG
TTTCTGTAATGAAGGAGAAAACTCACCGAGGCAGTTCCATAGGATGGCAAGATCCTGGTATCGGTCTGCG
ATTCCGACTCGTCCAACATCAATACAACCTATTAATTTCCCCTCGTCAAAAATAAGGTTATCAAGTGAGA
AATCACCATGAGTGACGACTGAATCCGGTGAGAATGGCAAAAGTTTATGCATTTCTTTCCAGACTTGTTC
AACAGGCCAGCCATTACGCTCGTCATCAAAATCACTCGCATCAACCAAACCGTTATTCATTCGTGATTGC
GCCTGAGCGAGACGAAATACGCGATCGCTGTTAAAAGGACAATTACAAACAGGAATCGAATGCAACCGGC
GCAGGAACACTGCCAGCGCATCAACAATATTTTCACCTGAATCAGGATATTCTTCTAATACCTGGAATGC
TGTTTTCCCAGGGATCGCAGTGGTGAGTAACCATGCATCATCAGGAGTACGGATAAAATGCTTGATGGTC
GGAAGAGGCATAAATTCCGTCAGCCAGTTTAGTCTGACCATCTCATCTGTAACATCATTGGCAACGCTAC
CTTTGCCATGTTTCAGAAACAACTCTGGCGCATCGGGCTTCCCATACAATCGATAGATTGTCGCACCTGA
TTGCCCGACATTATCGCGAGCCCATTTATACCCATATAAATCAGCATCCATGTTGGAATTTAATCGCGGC
CTAGAGCAAGACGTTTCCCGTTGAATATGGCTCATACTCTTCCTTTTTCAATATTATTGAAGCATTTATC
AGGGTTATTGTCTCATGAGCGGATACATATTTGAATGTATTTAGAAAAATAAACAAATAGGGGTTCCGCG
CACATTTCCCCGAAAAGTGCCACCTGACGTCTAAGAAACCATTATTATCATGACATTAACCTATAAAAAT
AGGCGTATCACGAGGCCCTTTCGTCTCGCGCGTTTCGGTGATGACGGTGAAAACCTCTGACACATGCAGC
TCCCGGAGACGGTCACAGCTTGTCTGTAAGCGGATGCCGGGAGCAGACAAGCCCGTCAGGGCGCGTCAGC
GGGTGTTGGCGGGTGTCGGGGCTGGCTTAACTATGCGGCATCAGAGCAGATTGTACTGAGAGTGCACCAT
ATGCGGTGTGAAATACCGCACAGATGCGTAAGGAGAAAATACCGCATCAGGCGCCATTCGCCATTCAGGC
TGCGCAACTGTTGGGAAGGGCGATCGGTGCGGGCCTCTTCGCTATTACGCCAGCTGGCGAAAGGGGGATG
TGCTGCAAGGCGATTAAGTTGGGTAACGCCAGGGTTTTCCCAGTCACGACGTTGTAAAACGACGGCCAGT
GAATTGACGCGCCATTGGGATGTTGTAAAACGACGGCCAGTGAACCTGCAGGCAGCTGCGCGCTCGCTCG
CTCACTGAGGCCGCCCGGGCAAAGCCCGGGCGTCGGGCGACCTTTGGTCGCCCGGCCTCAGTGAGCGAGC
GAGCGCGCAGAGAGGGAGTGGCCAACTCCATCACTAGGGGTTCCTGCGGCCGCACGCGTGGAGGAGGGCC
TATTTCCCATGATTCCTTCATATTTGCATATACGATACAAGGCTGTTAGAGAGATAATTAGAATTAATTT
GACTGTAAACACAAAGATATTAGTACAAAATACGTGACGTAGAAAGTAATAATTTCTTGGGTAGTTTGCA
GTTTTAAAATTATGTTTTAAAATGGACTATCATATGCTTACCGTAACTTGAAAGTATTTCGATTTCTTGG
CTTTATATATCTTGTGGAAAGGACGAAACACCGAACATGAGGATCACCCATGTCTGCCGCCAGCTGGATT
TCCCAACATGAGGATCACCCATGTCTTTTTTTCGTACTGAGTCGCCCAGTCTCAGATAGATCCGACGCCG
CCATCTCTAGGCCCGCGCCGGCCCCCTCGCACAGACTTGTGGGAGAAGCTCGGCTACTCCCCTGCCCCGG
TTAATTTGCATATAATATTTCCTAGTAACTATAGAGGCTTAATGTGCGATAAAAGACAGATAATCTGTTC
TTTTTAATACTAGCTACATTTTACATGATAGGCTTGGATTTCTATAAGAGATACAAATACTAAATTATTA
TTTTAAAAAACAGCACAAAAGGAAACTCACCCTAACTGTAAAGTAATTGTGTGTTTTGAGACTATAAATA
TCCCTTGGAGAAAAGCCTTGTTTGAATTCCTAGACCCAGCTTTCTTGTACAAAGTTGGCATTAATACGCG
TTGACATTGATTATTGACTAGTTATTAATAGTAATCAATTACGGGGTCATTAGTTCATAGCCCATATATG
GAGTTCCGCGTTACATAACTTACGGTAAATGGCCCGCCTGGCTGACCGCCCAACGACCCCCGCCCATTGA
CGTCAATAATGACGTATGTTCCCATAGTAACGCCAATAGGGACTTTCCATTGACGTCAATGGGTGGAGTA
TTTACGGTAAACTGCCCACTTGGCAGTACATCAAGTGTATCATATGCCAAGTACGCCCCCTATTGACGTC
AATGACGGTAAATGGCCCGCCTGGCATTATGCCCAGTACATGACCTTATGGGACTTTCCTACTTGGCAGT
ACATCTACGTATTAGTCATCGCTATTACCATGGTGATGCGGTTTTGGCAGTACATCAATGGGCGTGGATA
GCGGTTTGACTCACGGGGATTTCCAAGTCTCCACCCCATTGACGTCAATGGGAGTTTGTTTTGGCACCAA
AATCAACGGGACTTTCCAAAATGTCGTAACAACTCCGCCCCATTGACGCAAATGGGCGGTAGGCGTGTAC
GGTGGGAGGTCTATATAAGCAGAGCTCGTTTAGTGAACCGTCAGATCGCCTGGAGACGCCATCCACGCTG
TTTTGACCTCCATAGAAGACACCGGGACCGATCCAGCCTCCGGACTCTAGAGGATCGAACCCTTAAGGCC
ACCATGGCCTCAAACTTCACACAGTTCGTTCTGGTCGATAATGGCGGTACAGGGGACGTCACGGTGGCCC
CATCAAACTTTGCCAACGGTATTGCGGAGTGGATCTCTAGCAACTCACGATCCCAGGCGTATAAAGTAAC
TTGTAGCGTGAGACAATCATCAGCGCAAAACCGCAAATATACTATCAAAGTCGAGGTCCCCAAGGGGGCA
TGGAGGAGTTACCTGAATATGGAGCTTACGATACCGATATTTGCGACGAACTCTGATTGCGAGCTCATCG
TAAAGGCCATGCAAGGTCTCTTGAAAGACGGAAACCCGATACCTTCAGCCATTGCGGCGAATAGCGGGAT
TTACGGAGGCTCCGGGAGCGGCGCTGGCAGTGGCAGCCCCGCAGGGGGAGGAGCCCCTGGATCCGGGGGC
GGCTCAAAAGCGGAGCGGATGGGATTTACAGAAGTGACCCCGGTGACCGGAGCCAGCCTCCGACGCACCA
TGTTGCTTTTGTCTCGCAGTCCTGAGGCACAGCCCAAGACTCTGCCGCTTACTGGATCTACTTTTCACGA
CCAAATCGCCATGCTGTCCCACAGATGCTTTAACACACTGACGAACTCATTTCAGCCATCTTTGTTGGGG
CGGAAGATTCTGGCGGCTATCATTATGAAGAAGGATTCCGAAGACATGGGTGTCGTCGTTAGTCTGGGTA
CGGGTAACCGCTGTGTCAAGGGTGATAGTTTGTCACTCAAAGGCGAGACTGTGAACGATTGCCATGCGGA
AATCATTAGCCGCAGAGGATTCATAAGGTTCTTGTACTCCGAATTGATGAAATACAATAGCCAAACGGCA
AAGGATAGTATTTTTGAACCAGCGAAAGGCGGGGAAAAACTCCAGATAAAGAAAACTGTCAGCTTCCATC
TGTACATTAGCACTGCCCCCTGTGGTGACGGCGCACTTTTCGATAAGAGCTGTTCTGATAGGGCAATGGA
ATCAACTGAGTCTAGGCACTACCCTGTCTTCGAAAACCCTAAACAAGGTAAACTGCGAACCAAAGTAGAG
AATGGACAGGGGACTATTCCTGTTGAGAGTTCAGACATAGTTCCTACATGGGATGGGATCCGACTCGGAG
AGAGGCTTCGCACTATGAGTTGTTCAGATAAGATACTGAGATGGAATGTACTTGGGCTCCAGGGGGCTCT
TCTGACACATTTCCTGCAGCCAATTTACCTTAAGTCCGTAACGTTGGGGTATCTGTTTTCACAAGGTCAC
CTCACAAGGGCAATCTGCTGCCGAGTTACCCGAGATGGCTCCGCGTTTGAGGACGGCTTGAGGCATCCCT
TTATCGTCAATCATCCTAAAGTTGGAAGAGTGTCTATATATGATTCTAAAAGACAATCTGGAAAGACCAA
GGAGACGTCTGTTAATTGGTGCCTTGCTGACGGGTATGATCTCGAGATTCTTGACGGAACTAGAGGTACG
GTTGATGGACCCCGCAACGAGCTTTCAAGAGTATCAAAAAAAAACATCTTTCTTCTGTTCAAAAAGCTGT
GTTCTTTTAGGTATAGACGCGACCTCTTGCGACTTAGCTACGGAGAAGCAAAAAAGGCGGCAAGAGATTA
CGAAACGGCCAAAAATTATTTTAAGAAGGGACTTAAAGATATGGGTTATGGTAATTGGATCAGTAAGCCG
CAGGAGGAGAAAAACTTCTACTTGTGTCCGGTCGGGTCAGGCTCAGGGTCCCTGCCACCATTGGAAAGGC
TTACGCTGTAAGGGTTCGATCCCTACTGGTTAGTAATGAGTTTAAACGGGGGAGGCTAACTGAAACACGG
AAGGAGACAATACCGGAAGGAACCCGCGCTATGACGGCAATAAAAAGACAGAATAAAACGCACGGGTGTT
GGGTCGTTTGTTCATAAACGCGGGGTTCGGTCCCAGGGCTGGCACTCTGTCGATACCCCACCGAGACCCC
ATTGGGGCCAATACGCCCGCGTTTCTTCCTTTTCCCCACCCCACCCCCCAAGTTCGGGTGAAGGCCCAGG
GCTCGCAGCCAACGTCGGGGCGGCAGGCCCTGCCATAGCAGATCTGCGCTGATTTTGTAGGTAACCACGT
GCGGACCGAGCGGCCGCAGGAACCCCTAGTGATGGAGTTGGCCACTCCCTCTCTGCGCGCTCGCTCGCTC
ACTGAGGCCGGGCGACCAAAGGTCGCCCGACGCCCGGGCTTTGCCCGGGCGGCCTCAGTGAGCGAGCGAG
CGCGCAGCTGCCTGCAGGCTTGGATCCCAATGGCGCGCCGAGCTTGGCTCGAGCATGGTCATAGCTGTTT
CCTGTGTGAAATTGTTATCCGCTCACAATTCCACACAACATACGAGCCGGAAGCATAAAGTGTAAAGCCT
GGGGTGCCTAATGAGTGAGCTAACTCACATTAATTGCGTTGCGCTCACTGCCCGCTTTCCAGTCGGGAAA
CCTGTCGTGCCAGCTGCATTAATGAATCGGCCAACGCGCGGGGAGAGGCGGTTTGCGTATTGGGCGCTCT
TCCGCTTCCTCGCTCACTGACTCGCTGCGCTCGGTCGTTCGGCTGCGGCGAGCGGTATCAGCTCACTCAA
AGGCGGTAATACGGTTATCCACAGAATCAGGGGATAACGCAGGAAAGAACATGTGAGCAAAAGGCCAGCA
AAAGGCCAGGAACCGTAAAAAGGCCGCGTTGCTGGCGTT
Features (pLannotate 1.2.2; 25 found; start..end, strand, type, name):
      1..589     -  rep_origin     ori: high-copy-number ColE1/pMB1/pBR322/pUC origin of replication
    760..1575    -  CDS            KanR: aminoglycoside phosphotransferase; aph(3')-Ia; confers resistance to kanamycin in bacteria or G418 (Geneticin®) in eukaryotes
   1576..1680    -  promoter       AmpR promoter: bla
   1775..1810    +  CDS            rop (fragment): Rop protein, which maintains plasmids at low copy number; rop
   1912..2011    +  misc_feature   bom (fragment): basis of mobility region from pBR322
   2017..2174    -  CDS            lacZα (fragment): LacZα fragment of β-galactosidase; lacZ fragment
   2192..2214    -  CDS            lacZα (fragment): LacZα fragment of β-galactosidase; lacZ fragment
   2215..2355    -  repeat_region  AAV2 ITR: inverted terminal repeat of adeno-associated virus serotype 2 inverted
   2374..2614    +  promoter       U6 promoter: RNA polymerase III promoter for human U6 snRNA
   2625..2643    +  misc_RNA       MS2 stem loop: stem loop that binds the bacteriophage MS2 coat protein
   2666..2684    +  misc_RNA       MS2 stem loop: stem loop that binds the bacteriophage MS2 coat protein
   2719..3032    +  promoter       U6 promoter: RNA polymerase III promoter for mouse U6 snRNA (Das et al., 1988)
   3044..3065    -  protein_bind   attB2 (fragment): mutant version of attB; recombination site for the Gateway® BP reaction BP Clonase™
   3083..3462    +  enhancer       CMV enhancer: human cytomegalovirus immediate early enhancer
   3463..3666    +  promoter       CMV promoter: human cytomegalovirus (CMV) immediate early promoter
   3784..4134    +  CDS            CAPSD_BPMS2 (fragment): Experimental evidence at protein level: Swiss-Prot protein existence level 1. Acts as a translational repressor of viral replicase synthesis late in infection. This latter function is the result of capsid protein interaction with an RNA hairpin which contains the replicase ribosome-binding site. From Escherichia phage MS2 (Bacteriophage MS2).
   4207..5493    +  CDS            ADAR (fragment): DSRAD_HUMAN - Also known as ADAR1, DSRAD, G1P1, IFI4. Experimental evidence at protein level: Swiss-Prot protein existence level 1. Catalyzes the hydrolytic deamination of adenosine to inosine in double-stranded RNA (dsRNA) referred to as A-to-I RNA editing (PubMed:7972084, PubMed:7565688, PubMed:12618436). This may affect gene expression and function in a number of ways that include mRNA translation by changing codons and hence the amino acid sequence of proteins; pre-mRNA splicing by altering splice site recognition sequences; RNA stability by changing sequences involved in nuclease recognit
   5635..5683    +  polyA_signal   HSV TK poly(A) signal: herpes simplex virus thymidine kinase polyadenylation signal (Cole and Stacy, 1985)
   5774..5790    -  polyA_signal   bGH poly(A) signal (fragment): bovine growth hormone polyadenylation signal
   5898..6038    +  repeat_region  AAV2 ITR: inverted terminal repeat of adeno-associated virus serotype 2 inverted
   6102..6118    -  protein_bind   lac operator: The lac repressor binds to the lac operator to inhibit transcription in E. coli. This inhibition can be relieved by adding lactose or isopropyl-β-D-thiogalactopyranoside (IPTG). lac repressor encoded by lacI
   6126..6156    -  promoter       lac promoter: promoter for the E. coli lac operon
   6171..6192    -  protein_bind   CAP binding site: CAP binding activates transcription in the presence of cAMP. E. coli catabolite activator protein
   6205..6297    -  CDS            lacI (fragment): lac repressor; lacI; The lac repressor binds to the lac operator to inhibit transcription in E. coli. This inhibition can be relieved by adding lactose or isopropyl-β-D-thiogalactopyranoside (IPTG).
   6299..6432    -  rep_origin     RSF ori (fragment): Plasmids containing the RSF 1030 origin of replication can be propagated in E. coli cells that contain additional plasmids with compatible origins.
