[The description below was written by a language model from this plasmid's Addgene catalogue record and pLannotate feature annotations shown in this document.]
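Description:
MS2_adRNA-MCP_ADAR1 DD (E1008Q)_NES is an AAV transfer plasmid for mammalian expression that carries both components of an RNA-guided adenosine-to-inosine editing system. The backbone is not named in the record. In bacteria it replicates from a high-copy ColE1/pUC-type origin and is selected with kanamycin through an aph(3')-Ia gene driven by the bla promoter. Short remnants of rop, bom, lacZα, lacI and an RSF origin are annotated outside the viral cassette and appear to be cloning leftovers. Two AAV2 inverted terminal repeats flank the payload, which lets the intervening DNA be packaged into recombinant AAV particles when helper functions are supplied.

Between the ITRs, a human U6 (RNA polymerase III) promoter drives the adRNA, a guide RNA with two MS2 stem loops flanking a short intervening segment, presumably the antisense region, directed against the RAB7A transcript. A mouse U6 promoter is annotated just downstream, but the table shows no transcript assigned to it. The CMV enhancer and promoter then express a fusion of the bacteriophage MS2 coat protein (MCP) to the human ADAR deaminase domain carrying the hyperactive E1008Q mutation, with a C-terminal nuclear export signal, followed by an HSV TK polyadenylation signal. MCP binds the MS2 hairpins, recruiting the deaminase to the RNA duplex formed by guide and target, while the NES favours cytoplasmic localisation.

The catalogue insert field names ADAR2, but the plasmid name, purpose line and feature annotation all point to ADAR1. The construct is used for programmable RNA editing in cultured cells or by AAV delivery in vivo.
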