Addgene plasmid #124703: MS2_adRNA-MCP_ADAR1 DD (E1008Q)_NES
Purpose: Expresses MS2_adRNA targeting the RAB7A locus along with MCP_ADAR1 DD (E1008Q)_NES
Depositing lab: Prashant Mali. Depositing organization: University of California, San Diego (UCSD). Publication: In vivo RNA editing of point mutations via RNA-guided adenosine deaminases. Katrekar D, Chen G, Meluzzi D, Ganesh A, Worlikar A, Shih YR, Varghese S, Mali P. Nat Methods. 2019 Mar;16(3):239-242. doi: 10.1038/s41592-019-0323-0. Epub 2019 Feb 8. PubMed 30737497.
Backbone
  Vector backbone: Unknown
  Backbone size w/o insert (bp): 4700
  Vector type: Mammalian Expression, AAV
Growth in bacteria
  Bacterial resistance: Kanamycin, 50 μg/mL
  Growth temperature: 37°C
  Growth strain: NEB Stable
  Copy number: Unknown
Gene/Insert
  Gene/Insert name: MCP_ADAR2 DD (E1008Q)_NES
  Species: H. sapiens (human)
  Insert size (bp): 1758
  Mutation: E1008Q hyperactive mutant
  Promoter: CMV
  Tag / fusion protein: NES (C terminal on insert)
  Cloning method: Gibson Cloning
  Sequencing primers: 5′ CMV Forward; 3′ TCCTTCCGTGTTTCAGTTAGCC
Terms and licenses: Academic/Nonprofit Terms; Industry Terms: Not Available to Industry
Depositor comments: Also expresses MS2_adRNA targeting the RAB7A transcript
How to cite: MS2_adRNA-MCP_ADAR1 DD (E1008Q)_NES was a gift from Prashant Mali (Addgene plasmid # 124703 ; http://n2t.net/addgene:124703 ; RRID:Addgene_124703)
