>Addgene plasmid #124703 | MS2_adRNA-MCP_ADAR1 DD (E1008Q)_NES | depositor partial sequence | sequence record 238400 | CMV Forward
ATGGCCTCAAACTTCACACAGTTCGTTCTGGTCGATAATGGCGGTACAGGGGACGTCACGGTGGCCCCAT
CAAACTTTGCCAACGGTATTGCGGAGTGGATCTCTAGCAACTCACGATCCCAGGCGTATAAAGTAACTTG
TAGCGTGAGACAATCATCAGCGCAAAACCGCAAATATACTATCAAAGTCGAGGTCCCCAAGGGGGCATGG
AGGAGTTACCTGAATATGGAGCTTACGATACCGATATTTGCGACGAACTCTGATTGCGAGCTCATCGTAA
AGGCCATGCAAGGTCTCTTGAAAGACGGAAACCCGATACCTTCAGCCATTGCGGCGAATAGCGGGATTTA
CGGAGGCTCCGGGAGCGGCGCTGGCAGTGGCAGCCCCGCAGGGGGAGGAGCCCCTGGATCCGGGGGCGGC
TCAAAAGCGGAGCGGATGGGATTTACAGAAGTGACCCCGGTGACCGGAGCCAGCCTCCGACGCACCATGT
TGCTTTTGTCTCGCAGTCCTGAGGCACAGCCCAAGACTCTGCCGCTTACTGGATCTACTTTTCACGACCA
AATCGCCATGCTGTCCCACAGATGCTTTAACACACTGACGAACTCATTTCAGCCATCTTTGTTGGGGCGG
AAGATTCTGGCGGCTATCATTATGAAGAAGGATTCCGAAGACATGGGTGTCGTCGTTAGTCTGGGTACGG
GTAACCGCTGTGTCAAGGGTGATAGTTTGTCACTCAAAGGCGAGACTGTGAACGATTGCCATGCGGAAAT
CATTAGCCGCAGAGGATTCATAAGGTTCTTGTACTCCGAATTGATGAAATACAATAGCCAAACGGCAAAG
GATAGTATTTTTGAACCAGCGAAAGGCGGGGAAAAACTCCAGATAAAGAAAACTGTCAGCTTCCATCTGT
ACATTAGCACTGCCCCCTGTGGTGACGGCGCACTTTTCGATAAGAGCTGTTCTGATAGGGCAATGGAATC
AACTGAGTCTAGGCACTACCCTGTCTTCGAAAACCCTAAACAAGGTAAACTGCGAACCAAAGTAGAGAAT
GGACAGGGGACTATTCCTGTTGAGAGTTCAGACATAGTTCCTACATGGGATGGGATCCGACTCGGAGAGA
GGCTTCGCACTATGAGTTGTTCAGATAAGATACTGAGATGGAATGTACTTGGGCTCCAGGGGGCTCTTCT
GACACATTTCCTGCAGCCAATTTACCTTAAGTCCGTAACGTTGGGGTATCTGTTTTCACAAGGTCACCTC
ACAAGGGCAATCTGCTGCCGAGTTACCCGAGATGGCTCCGCGTTTGAGGACGGCTTGAGGCATCCCTTTA
TCGTCAATCATCCTAAAGTTGGAAGAGTGTCTATATATGATTCTAAAAGACAATCTGGAAAGACCAAGGA
GACGTCTGTTAATTGGTGCCTTGCTGACGGGTATGATCTCGAGATTCTTGACGGAACTAGAGGTACGGTT
GATGGACCCCGCAACGAGCTTTCAAGAGTATCAAAAAAAAACATCTTTCTTCTGTTCAAAAAGCTGTGTT
CTTTTAGGTATAGACGCGACCTCTTGCGACTTAGCTACGGAGAAGCAAAAAAGGCGGCAAGAGATTACGA
AACGGCCAAAAATTATTTTAAGAAGGGACTTAAAGATATGGGTTATGGTAATTGGATCAGTAAGCCGCAG
GAGGAGAAAAACTTCTACTTGTGTCCGGTCGGGTCAGGCTCAGGGTCCCTGCCACCATTGGAAAGGCTTA
CGCTGTAA
