>Addgene plasmid #124703 | MS2_adRNA-MCP_ADAR1 DD (E1008Q)_NES | depositor partial sequence | sequence record 238401 | LKO.1 5'
GAACATGAGGATCACCCATGTCTGCCGCCAGCTGGATTTCCCAACATGAGGATCACCCATGTC
